Addgene plasmid #21937: Pinco-mNrp1
Depositing lab: Guido Serini. Depositing organization: University of Turin. Publication: Neuropilin-1/GIPC1 signaling regulates alpha5beta1 integrin traffic and function in endothelial cells. Valdembri D, Caswell PT, Anderson KI, Schwarz JP, Koenig I, Astanina E, Caccavari F, Norman JC, Humphries MJ, Bussolino F, Serini G. PLoS Biol. 2009 Jan 27. 7(1):e25. 10.1371/journal.pbio.1000025 PubMed 19175293.
Backbone
  Vector backbone: Pinco
  Backbone manufacturer: Pelicci's laboratory
  Vector type: Retroviral
  Selectable markers: Puromycin
Growth in bacteria
  Bacterial resistance: Ampicillin, 100 μg/mL
  Growth temperature: 37°C
  Growth strain: DH5alpha
  Copy number: High Copy
Gene/Insert
  Gene/Insert name: neuropilin 1 (alt name: Nrp; NP-1; Npn1; NPN-1; C530029I03; Nrp1)
  Species: M. musculus (mouse)
  Insert size (bp): 2769
  GenBank ID: NM_008737
  Entrez Gene: Nrp1 (a.k.a. C530029I03, NP-1, NPN-1, Npn1, Nrp)
  Tag / fusion protein: His (N terminal on insert); HA (N terminal on insert)
  Cloning method: Restriction Enzyme; 5′ cloning site HindIII (not destroyed); 3′ cloning site NotI (not destroyed)
  Sequencing primers: 5′ n/a
Resource information
  A portion of this plasmid was derived from a plasmid made by: Prof. Dr. Andreas Püschel, Institut für Allgemeine Zoologie und Genetik Westfälische Wilhelms-Universität Münster
Terms and licenses: Academic/Nonprofit Terms; Industry Terms: Not Available to Industry
How to cite: Pinco-mNrp1 was a gift from Guido Serini (Addgene plasmid # 21937 ; http://n2t.net/addgene:21937 ; RRID:Addgene_21937)
