[The description below was written by a language model from this plasmid's Addgene catalogue record.]
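Description:
Pinco-mNrp1 is a retroviral expression plasmid built on the Pinco backbone and carrying the mouse neuropilin 1 (Nrp1) coding sequence. In bacteria it is maintained as a high-copy plasmid under ampicillin selection, and a puromycin marker allows selection of mammalian cells that have taken up the construct. As a retroviral vector, it is intended to be packaged into viral particles and delivered to target cells by transduction, giving stable integration and expression of the insert. No feature table accompanies the record, so the promoter driving Nrp1, the origin of replication and the arrangement of the viral elements are not stated. In retroviral vectors of this kind the long terminal repeats and packaging signal generally direct transcription and encapsidation of the vector RNA.

The insert is about 2.8 kb, corresponds to the mouse Nrp1 reference transcript, and was cloned between HindIII and NotI sites, both of which remain intact. The protein carries His and HA tags, both recorded as N-terminal on the insert, which allow detection or purification of the exogenous receptor with antibodies or affinity reagents and distinguish it from endogenous neuropilin. The exact placement of the tags relative to the native signal peptide is not given. Part of the plasmid was derived from a construct made in another laboratory.

Neuropilin 1 is a transmembrane co-receptor. The associated publication examines how Nrp1 signalling through GIPC1 regulates α5β1 integrin trafficking and function in endothelial cells. This suggests the construct was used for stable expression of tagged mouse Nrp1 in such cells.
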