>Addgene plasmid #21937 | Pinco-mNrp1 | addgene partial sequence | sequence record 27734 | 21937 with CMV-F
AGCTCTCTGGCTAACTAGAGAACCCACTGCTTACTGGCTTATCGAAATTAATACGACTCACTATAGGGAG
ACCCAAGCTTAGTGAACCGTCAGATCCGCTAGTGGATCCAAAGAATTCCTAAATCACCGGTTACCTCCAG
TTTCCAGATTGTTTGAACTTCTCTGGCCGCACAATACAGGAAGGAAGGCTGCCGCAGCTCAGGGACCTCC
AGCGTCTGCAGCATGGGCTGGTTCACTGGGATTGCCTGTCTTTTCTGGGGTGTATTACTTACAGCCAGAG
CAAACTATGCAAACGGAGGATCCCATCACCATCACCATCACAGATCTGACGGATACCCATACGACGTCCC
AGACTACGCTAAATGTGGCGGGACCATAAAAATCGAAAACCCAGGGTACCTCACATCTCCCGGTTACCCT
CATTCTTACCATCCAAGTGAGAAGTGTGAATGGCTAATCCAAGCTCCGGAACCCTACCAGAGAATCATGA
TCAACTTCAACCCACATTTCGATTTGGAGGACAGAGACTGCAAGTATGACTACGTGGAAGTAATTGATGG
GGAGAATGAAGGCGGCCGCCTGTGGGGGAAGTTCTGTGGGAAGATTGCACCTTCTCCTGTGGTGTCTTCA
GGGCCCTTTCTCTTCATCANNNTTGTCTCTGACTATGAGACACATGGGGGCAGGGGTTTTCCATCCGCTA
TGAAATCTTCAAGAGAGGGCCCGAATGTTCTCAAAAACTANAAAAGCA
